Addgene plasmid #245613: pICSL50058
Purpose: Level 0 Golden Gate part C-Terminal Tag with overhangs TTCG - GCTT
Depositing lab: Mark Youles. Depositing organization: Sainsbury Laboratory, Norwich.
Backbone
  Vector backbone: pICSL01003
  Backbone size w/o insert (bp): 2244
  Vector type: Synthetic Biology
Growth in bacteria
  Bacterial resistance: Spectinomycin, 50 μg/mL
  Growth temperature: 37°C
  Growth strain: DH5alpha
  Copy number: High Copy
Gene/Insert
  Gene/Insert name: C-Terminal tag TurboID+ V5. With GUS Intron and GGGS(x3) linker
  Species: Synthetic
  Insert size (bp): 1182
  Mutation: BsaI/BpiI sites removed by point-mutation
  Cloning method: Restriction Enzyme; 5′ cloning site BsaI (destroyed during cloning); 3′ cloning site BsaI (destroyed during cloning)
  Sequencing primers: 5′ TCACATGTTCTTTCCTGCG; 3′ GTCTCATGAGCGGATACATATTTGAATG
Terms and licenses: Academic/Nonprofit Terms; Industry Terms: Not Available to Industry
Depositor comments: Level 0 C-Terminal tag module used for GoldenGate assemblies using the MoClo overhang syntax
How to cite: pICSL50058 was a gift from Mark Youles (Addgene plasmid # 245613 ; http://n2t.net/addgene:245613 ; RRID:Addgene_245613)
