[The description below was written by a language model from this plasmid's Addgene catalogue record and pLannotate feature annotations shown in this document.]
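Description:
pICSL50058 is a Level 0 Golden Gate (MoClo syntax) part plasmid built on the pICSL01003 backbone and intended as a standardised building block for synthetic biology assemblies rather than as an expression vector in its own right. It is maintained in E. coli at high copy from a ColE1/pUC-type origin and selected with spectinomycin through the aadA gene, which appears to be driven by a bla (AmpR) promoter. The short integrase, gentamicin acetyltransferase and lacI fragments called by the annotation are most likely remnants of the resistance cassette and backbone, not functional genes.

The roughly 1.2 kb synthetic insert is a C-terminal tag module encoding the engineered promiscuous biotin ligase TurboID followed by a V5 epitope, preceded by a three-repeat GGGS flexible linker. The record states that the coding sequence contains a GUS intron. This fits the feature table, where the ligase is detected as two separate fragments (labelled TurboID and miniTurbo) with a gap of about 100 nt between them, which is presumably where the intron sits. An intron of this kind generally prevents expression of the functional protein in bacteria while allowing it in eukaryotic hosts that can splice it, although the record does not say why it was included. The linker and V5 tag are not annotated individually.

Internal BsaI and BpiI sites were removed by point mutation. The part carries the overhangs TTCG and GCTT, which define the C-terminal tag position, so it can be assembled in frame after a coding sequence and ahead of a terminator in a Level 1 transcription unit. The module carries no promoter or terminator of its own. Fusions made with it would support proximity-dependent biotin labelling, with V5 available for detection.
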