Features (pLannotate 1.2.2; 8 found; start..end, strand, type, name):
     75..577     +  CDS            TurboID (fragment): mutant of the E. coli biotin ligase BioID engineered for improved catalytic efficiency (Branon et al., 2018)
    678..1138    +  CDS            miniTurbo (fragment): N-terminally truncated mutant of the E. coli biotin ligase BioID engineered for improved catalytic efficiency (Branon et al., 2018)
   1312..1416    +  promoter       AmpR promoter: bla
   1407..1487    -  CDS            int (fragment): INT2_ECOLX - Protein inferred from homology: Swiss-Prot protein existence level 3. Putative integrase believed to be involved in the insertion of antibiotic resistance genes into plasmids and transposons. From Escherichia coli.
   1575..1631    +  CDS            GmR (fragment): gentamycin acetyltransferase; aacC1; confers resistance to gentamycin
   1638..2426    +  CDS            aadA: S3AD_ECOLX - Experimental evidence at protein level: Swiss-Prot protein existence level 1. Mediates bacterial resistance to the antibiotics streptomycin and spectinomycin. From Escherichia coli.
   2600..3188    +  rep_origin     ori: high-copy-number ColE1/pMB1/pBR322/pUC origin of replication
   3371..3420    +  CDS            lacI (fragment): lac repressor; lacI; The lac repressor binds to the lac operator to inhibit transcription in E. coli. This inhibition can be relieved by adding lactose or isopropyl-β-D-thiogalactopyranoside (IPTG).
>Addgene plasmid #245613 | pICSL50058 | addgene full sequence | sequence record 495523 | Addgene NGS Result
GGTCTCATTCGGGAGGCGGTTCAGGTGGCGGATCGGGCGGTGGATCAATGGCTCGGGATCCACCGGTCGC
CACCATGAAAGACAATACTGTGCCTCTGAAGCTGATCGCTCTCCTGGCTAATGGCGAGTTCCATAGTGGC
GAACAGCTGGGAGAAACCCTGGGCATGTCCAGGGCCGCTATCAACAAGCACATTCAGACTCTGCGCGACT
GGGGCGTGGACGTGTTCACCGTGCCCGGAAAGGGCTACTCTCTGCCCGAGCCTATCCCGCTGCTGAACGC
TAAACAGATTCTGGGACAGCTGGACGGCGGGAGCGTGGCAGTCCTGCCTGTGGTCGACTCCACCAATCAG
TACCTGCTGGATCGAATCGGCGAGCTGAAGAGTGGGGATGCTTGCATTGCAGAATATCAGCAGGCAGGGA
GAGGAAGCAGAGGGAGGAAATGGTTCTCTCCTTTTGGAGCTAACCTGTACCTGAGTATGTTTTGGCGCCT
GAAGCGGGGACCAGCAGCAATCGGCCTGGGCCCGGTCATCGGAATTGTCATGGCAGAAGCGCTGCGAAAG
CTGGGAGCAGACAAGGTACTTCATGCTTCAACGTGTAACTTAAGAGATACTGTGTGAAATTTTATATTTC
CATACATTTGCTTGACCTTTGCTTTTTGTCAATTTTTTTCCCCTTACAGGTGCGAGTCAAATGGCCCAAT
GACCTGTATCTGCAGGATAGAAAGCTGGCAGGCATCCTGGTGGAGCTGGCCGGAATAACAGGCGATGCTG
CACAGATCGTCATTGGCGCCGGGATTAACGTGGCTATGAGGCGCGTGGAGGAAAGCGTGGTCAATCAGGG
CTGGATCACACTGCAGGAAGCAGGGATTAACCTGGACAGGAATACTCTGGCCGCTACGCTGATCCGAGAG
CTGCGGGCAGCCCTGGAACTGTTCGAGCAGGAAGGCCTGGCTCCATATCTGCCACGGTGGGAGAAGCTGG
ATAACTTCATCAATAGACCCGTGAAGCTGATCATTGGGGACAAAGAGATTTTCGGGATTAGCCGGGGGAT
TGATAAACAGGGAGCCCTGCTGCTGGAACAGGACGGAGTTATCAAACCCTGGATGGGCGGAGAAATCAGT
CTGCGGTCTGCCGAAAAGGCTAGCGGCAAGCCCATCCCCAACCCCCTGCTGGGCCTGGACAGCACCTAAG
CTTTGAGACCACGTGGCTCTTCAGTGGACGAAAGGGCCTCGTGATACGCCTATTTTTATAGGTTAATGTC
ATGATAATAATGGTTTCTTAGACGTCAGGTGGCACTTTTCGGGGAAATGTGCGCGGAACCCCTATTTGTT
TATTTTTCTAAATACATTCAAATATGTATCCGCTCATGAGACAATAACCCTGATAAATGCTTCAATAATA
TTGAAAAAGGAAGAGTATGCGCTCACGCAACTGGTCCAGAACCTTGACCGAACGCAGCGGTGGTAACGGC
GCAGTGGCGGTTTTCATGGCTTGTTATGACTGTTTTTTTTTGGGGTACAGTCTATGCCTCGGGCATCCAA
GCAGCAAGCGCGTTACGCCGTGGGTCGATGTTTGATGTTATGGAGCAGCAACGATGTTACGCAGCAGGGC
AGTCGCCCTAAAACAAAGTTAAACATCATGAGGGAAGCGGTGATCGCCGAAGTATCGACTCAACTATCAG
AGGTAGTTGGCGTCATCGAGCGCCATCTCGAACCGACGTTGCTGGCCGTACATTTGTACGGCTCCGCAGT
GGATGGCGGCCTGAAGCCACACAGCGATATTGATTTGCTGGTTACGGTGACCGTAAGGCTTGATGAAACA
ACGCGGCGAGCTTTGATCAACGACCTTTTGGAAACTTCGGCTTCCCCTGGAGAGAGCGAGATTCTCCGCG
CTGTAGAAGTCACCATTGTTGTGCACGACGACATCATTCCGTGGCGTTATCCAGCTAAGCGCGAACTGCA
ATTTGGAGAATGGCAGCGCAATGACATTCTTGCAGGTATCTTCGAGCCAGCCACGATCGACATTGATCTG
GCTATCTTGCTGACAAAAGCAAGAGAACATAGCGTTGCCTTGGTAGGTCCAGCGGCGGAGGAACTCTTTG
ATCCGGTTCCTGAACAGGATCTATTTGAGGCGCTAAATGAAACCTTAACGCTATGGAACTCGCCGCCCGA
CTGGGCTGGCGATGAGCGAAATGTAGTGCTTACGTTGTCCCGCATTTGGTACAGCGCAGTAACCGGCAAA
ATCGCGCCGAAGGATGTCGCTGCCGACTGGGCAATGGAGCGCCTGCCGGCCCAGTATCAGCCCGTCATAC
TTGAAGCTAGACAGGCTTATCTTGGACAAGAAGAAGATCGCTTGGCCTCGCGCGCAGATCAGTTGGAAGA
ATTTGTCCATTACGTAAAAGGCGAGATCACCAAGGTAGTCGGCAAATAACTGTCAGACCAAGTTTACTCA
TATATACTTTAGATTGATTTAAAACTTCATTTTTAATTTAAAAGGATCTAGGTGAAGATCCTTTTTGATA
ATCTCATGACCAAAATCCCTTAACGTGAGTTTTCGTTCCACTGAGCGTCAGACCCCGTAGAAAAGATCAA
AGGATCTTCTTGAGATCCTTTTTTTCTGCGCGTAATCTGCTGCTTGCAAACAAAAAAACCACCGCTACCA
GCGGTGGTTTGTTTGCCGGATCAAGAGCTACCAACTCTTTTTCCGAAGGTAACTGGCTTCAGCAGAGCGC
AGATACCAAATACTGTTCTTCTAGTGTAGCCGTAGTTAGGCCACCACTTCAAGAACTCTGTAGCACCGCC
TACATACCTCGCTCTGCTAATCCTGTTACCAGTGGCTGCTGCCAGTGGCGATAAGTCGTGTCTTACCGGG
TTGGACTCAAGACGATAGTTACCGGATAAGGCGCAGCGGTCGGGCTGAACGGGGGGTTCGTGCACACAGC
CCAGCTTGGAGCGAACGACCTACACCGAACTGAGATACCTACAGCGTGAGCTATGAGAAAGCGCCACGCT
TCCCGAAGGGAGAAAGGCGGACAGGTATCCGGTAAGCGGCAGGGTCGGAACAGGAGAGCGCACGAGGGAG
CTTCCAGGGGGAAACGCCTGGTATCTTTATAGTCCTGTCGGGTTTCGCCACCTCTGACTTGAGCGTCGAT
TTTTGTGATGCTCGTCAGGGGGGCGGAGCCTATGGAAAAACGCCAGCAACGCGGCCTTTTTACGGTTCCT
GGCCTTTTGCTGGCCTTTTGCTCACATGTTCTTTCCTGCGTTATCCCCTGATTCTGTGGATAACCGTATT
ACCGCCTTTGAGTGAGCTGATACCGCTCGCCGCAGCCGAACGACCGAGCGCAGCGAGTCAGTGAGCGAGG
AAGCGGAAGAGCGCCCAATACGCAAACCGCCTCTCCCCGCGCGTTGGCCGATTCATTAATCACTGT
